>Addgene plasmid #168056 | pFA6a-link-ymYPET-URA3 | addgene full sequence | sequence record 331870 | Addgene NGS Result
GACATGGAGGCCCAGAATACCCTCCTTGACAGTCTTGACGTGCGCAGCTCAGGGGCATGATGTGACTGTC
GCCCGTACATTTAGCCCATACATCCCCATGTATAATCATTTGCATCCATACATTTTGATGGCCGCACGGC
GCGAAGCAAAAATTACGGCTCCTCGCTGCGGACCTGCGAGCAGGGAAACGCTCCCCTCACAGACGCGTTG
AATTGTCCCCACGCCGCGCCCCTGTAGAGAAATATAAAAGGTTAGGATTTGCCACTGAGGTTCTTCTTTC
ATATACTTCCTTTTAAAATCTTGCTAGGATACAGTTCTCACATCACATCCGAACATAAACAACCATGACA
GTCAACACTAAGACCTATAGTGAGAGAGCAGAAACTCATGCCTCACCAGTAGCACAACGATTATTTCGAT
TAATGGAACTGAAGAAAACCAATTTATGTGCATCAATTGATGTTGATACCACTAAGGAATTCCTTGAATT
AATTGATAAATTGGGTCCTTATGTATGCTTAATCAAGACTCATATTGATATAATCAATGATTTTTCCTAT
GAATCCACTATTGAACCATTATTAGAACTTTCACGTAAACATCAATTTATGATTTTTGAAGATAGAAAAT
TTGCTGATATTGGTAATACCGTGAAGAAACAATATATTGGTGGAGTTTATAAAATTAGTAGTTGGGCAGA
TATTACTAATGCTCATGGTGTCACTGGGAATGGAGTAGTTGAAGGATTAAAACAGGGAGCTAAAGAAACC
ACCACCAACCAAGAGCCAAGAGGGTTATTGATGTTAGCTGAATTATCATCAGTGGGATCATTAGCATATG
GAGAATATTCTCAAAAAACTGTTGAAATTGCTAAATCCGATAAGGAATTTGTTATTGGATTTATTGCCCA
ACGTGATATGGGTGGACAAGAAGAAGGATTTGATTGGCTTATTATGACACCTGGAGTTGGATTAGATGAT
AAAGGTGATGGATTAGGACAACAATATAGAACTGTTGATGAAGTTGTTAGCACTGGAACTGATATTATCA
TTGTTGGTAGAGGATTGTTTGGTAAAGGAAGAGATCCAGATATTGAAGGTAAAAGGTATAGAGATGCTGG
TTGGAATGCTTATTTGAAAAAGACTGGCCAATTATAATCAGTACTGACAATAAAAAGATTCTTGTTTTCA
AGAACTTGTCATTTGTATAGTTTTTTTATATTGTAGTTGTTCTATTTTAATCAAATGTTAGCGTGATTTA
TATTTTTTTTCGCCTCGACATCATCTGCCCAGATGCGAAGTTAAGTGCGCAGAAAGTAATATCATGCGTC
AATCGTATGTGAATGCTGGTCGCTATACTGCTGTCGATTCGATACTAACGCCGCCATCCAGTGTCGAAAA
CGAGCTCGAATTCATCGATGATATCAGATCCACTAGTGGCCTATGCGGCCGCGGATCTGCCGGTCTCCCT
ATAGTGAGTCGTATTAATTTCGATAAGCCAGGTTAACCTGCATTAATGAATCGGCCAACGCGCGGGGAGA
GGCGGTTTGCGTATTGGGCGCTCTTCCGCTTCCTCGCTCACTGACTCGCTGCGCTCGGTCGTTCGGCTGC
GGCGAGCGGTATCAGCTCACTCAAAGGCGGTAATACGGTTATCCACAGAATCAGGGGATAACGCAGGAAA
GAACATGTGAGCAAAAGGCCAGCAAAAGGCCAGGAACCGTAAAAAGGCCGCGTTGCTGGCGTTTTTCCAT
AGGCTCCGCCCCCCTGACGAGCATCACAAAAATCGACGCTCAAGTCAGAGGTGGCGAAACCCGACAGGAC
TATAAAGATACCAGGCGTTTCCCCCTGGAAGCTCCCTCGTGCGCTCTCCTGTTCCGACCCTGCCGCTTAC
CGGATACCTGTCCGCCTTTCTCCCTTCGGGAAGCGTGGCGCTTTCTCATAGCTCACGCTGTAGGTATCTC
AGTTCGGTGTAGGTCGTTCGCTCCAAGCTGGGCTGTGTGCACGAACCCCCCGTTCAGCCCGACCGCTGCG
CCTTATCCGGTAACTATCGTCTTGAGTCCAACCCGGTAAGACACGACTTATCGCCACTGGCAGCAGCCAC
TGGTAACAGGATTAGCAGAGCGAGGTATGTAGGCGGTGCTACAGAGTTCTTGAAGTGGTGGCCTAACTAC
GGCTACACTAGAAGAACAGTATTTGGTATCTGCGCTCTGCTGAAGCCAGTTACCTTCGGAAAAAGAGTTG
GTAGCTCTTGATCCGGCAAACAAACCACCGCTGGTAGCGGTGGTTTTTTTGTTTGCAAGCAGCAGATTAC
GCGCAGAAAAAAAGGATCTCAAGAAGATCCTTTGATCTTTTCTACGGGGTCTGACGCTCAGTGGAACGAA
AACTCACGTTAAGGGATTTTGGTCATGAGATTATCAAAAAGGATCTTCACCTAGATCCTTTTAAATTAAA
AATGAAGTTTTAAATCAATCTAAAGTATATATGAGTAAACTTGGTCTGACAGTTACCAATGCTTAATCAG
TGAGGCACCTATCTCAGCGATCTGTCTATTTCGTTCATCCATAGTTGCCTGACTCCCCGTCGTGTAGATA
ACTACGATACGGGAGGGCTTACCATCTGGCCCCAGTGCTGCAATGATACCGCGAGACCCACGCTCACCGG
CTCCAGATTTATCAGCAATAAACCAGCCAGCCGGAAGGGCCGAGCGCAGAAGTGGTCCTGCAACTTTATC
CGCCTCCATCCAGTCTATTAATTGTTGCCGGGAAGCTAGAGTAAGTAGTTCGCCAGTTAATAGTTTGCGC
AACGTTGTTGCCATTGCTACAGGCATCGTGGTGTCACGCTCGTCGTTTGGTATGGCTTCATTCAGCTCCG
GTTCCCAACGATCAAGGCGAGTTACATGATCCCCCATGTTGTGCAAAAAAGCGGTTAGCTCCTTCGGTCC
TCCGATCGTTGTCAGAAGTAAGTTGGCCGCAGTGTTATCACTCATGGTTATGGCAGCACTGCATAATTCT
CTTACTGTCATGCCATCCGTAAGATGCTTTTCTGTGACTGGTGAGTACTCAACCAAGTCATTCTGAGAAT
AGTGTATGCGGCGACCGAGTTGCTCTTGCCCGGCGTCAATACGGGATAATACCGCGCCACATAGCAGAAC
TTTAAAAGTGCTCATCATTGGAAAACGTTCTTCGGGGCGAAAACTCTCAAGGATCTTACCGCTGTTGAGA
TCCAGTTCGATGTAACCCACTCGTGCACCCAACTGATCTTCAGCATCTTTTACTTTCACCAGCGTTTCTG
GGTGAGCAAAAACAGGAAGGCAAAATGCCGCAAAAAAGGGAATAAGGGCGACACGGAAATGTTGAATACT
CATACTCTTCCTTTTTCAATATTATTGAAGCATTTATCAGGGTTATTGTCTCATGAGCGGATACATATTT
GAATGTATTTAGAAAAATAAACAAATAGGGGTTCCGCGCACATTTCCCCGAAAAGTGCCACCTGACGTCT
AAGAAACCATTATTATCATGACATTAACCTATAAAAATAGGCGTATCACGAGGCCCTTTCGTCTCGCGCG
TTTCGGTGATGACGGTGAAAACCTCTGACACATGCAGCTCCCGGAGACGGTCACAGCTTGTCTGTAAGCG
GATGCCGGGAGCAGACAAGCCCGTCAGGGCGCGTCAGCGGGTGTTGGCGGGTGTCGGGGCTGGCTTAACT
ATGCGGCATCAGAGCAGATTGTACTGAGAGTGCACCATATGGACATATTGTCGTTAGAACGCGGCTACAA
TTAATACATAACCTTATGTATCATACACATACGATTTAGGTGACACTATAGAACGCGGCCGCCAGCTGAA
GCTTCGTACGCTGCAGGTCGACGGATCGGTGACGGTGCTGGTTTAATTAACATGGTCTCCAAGGGCGAAG
AATTGTTCACCGGTGTGGTCCCAATCTTGGTCGAGTTGGACGGTGACGTCAACGGTCACAAGTTCTCTGT
TTCCGGTGAAGGTGAAGGAGACGCCACCTACGGTAAATTGACCTTGAAGTTGTTGTGCACCACCGGCAAG
CTGCCAGTTCCATGGCCAACATTGGTCACCACTTTAGGTTATGGTTTACAATGTTTTGCTAGATATCCAG
ATCATATGAAACAACATGATTTCTTCAAATCTGCTATGCCAGAAGGTTATGTTCAAGAAAGAACTATATT
TTTCAAAGATGATGGTAATTATAAAACTAGAGCTGAAGTTAAATTTGAAGGAGATACTTTAGTTAATAGA
ATTGAATTGAAAGGTATTGATTTTAAAGAAGATGGTAATATTTTAGGTCATAAATTAGAATATAATTATA
ATTCTCATAATGTTTATATTACAGCTGATAAACAAAAGAATGGTATTAAGGCTAATTTTAAAATTAGACA
TAATATTGAAGATGGTGGTGTTCAATTAGCTGATCATTATCAACAAAATACTCCTATTGGTGACGGTCCA
GTTTTATTACCTGATAATCATTATTTGTCATATCAATCTAAATTGTCAAAAGATCCAAATGAAAAAAGAG
ATCATATGGTTTTGTTAGAATTTTTGACTGCAGCTGGTATTACTTTAGGTATGGATGAATTGTATAAATA
AGCGGCCGCCTCGAGGTCGACGGCGCGCCACTTCTAAATAAGCGAATTTCTTATGATTTATGATTTTTAT
TATTAAATAAGTTATAAAAAAAATAAGTGTATACAAATTTTAAAGTGACTCTTAGGTTTTAAAACGAAAA
TTCTTATTCTTGAGTAACTCTTTCCTGTAGGTCAGGTTGCTTTCTCAGGTATAGTATGAGGTCGCTCTTA
TTGACCACACCTCTACCGGCAGATCCGCTAGGGATAACAGGGTAATATAGATCTGTTTAGCTTGCCTCGT
CCCCGCCGGGTCACCCGGCCAGC
Features (pLannotate 1.2.2; 13 found; start..end, strand, type, name):
      1..344     +  promoter       TEF promoter: Ashbya gossypii TEF promoter
    363..1151    +  CDS            URA3: PYRF_YEAST - Experimental evidence at protein level: Swiss-Prot protein existence level 1. From Saccharomyces cerevisiae (strain ATCC 204508 / S288c) (Baker's yeast).
   1163..1360    +  terminator     TEF terminator: Ashbya gossypii TEF terminator
   1468..1486    -  promoter       T7 promoter: promoter for bacteriophage T7 RNA polymerase
   1508..1561    -  CDS            lacI (fragment): lac repressor; lacI; The lac repressor binds to the lac operator to inhibit transcription in E. coli. This inhibition can be relieved by adding lactose or isopropyl-β-D-thiogalactopyranoside (IPTG).
   1744..2332    -  rep_origin     ori: high-copy-number ColE1/pMB1/pBR322/pUC origin of replication
   2503..3363    -  CDS            AmpR: β-lactamase; bla; confers resistance to ampicillin, carbenicillin, and related antibiotics
   3364..3468    -  promoter       AmpR promoter: bla
   3563..3598    +  CDS            rop (fragment): Rop protein, which maintains plasmids at low copy number; rop
   3700..3751    +  misc_feature   bom (fragment): basis of mobility region from pBR322
   3814..3832    +  promoter       SP6 promoter: promoter for bacteriophage SP6 RNA polymerase
   3902..4618    +  CDS            mVenus: mVenus is a basic (constitutively fluorescent) yellow fluorescent protein published in 2006, derived from Aequorea victoria. It is reported to be a rapidly-maturing monomer with moderate acid sensitivity.
   4662..4849    +  terminator     ADH1 terminator: S. cerevisiae ADH1; transcription terminator for the S. cerevisiae alcohol dehydrogenase 1 (ADH1) gene
