[The description below was written by a language model from this plasmid's Addgene catalogue record and pLannotate feature annotations shown in this document.]
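Description:
pFA6a-link-ymYPET-URA3 is a yeast C-terminal tagging vector built on the pFA6a backbone, serving as a PCR template module rather than a self-replicating yeast expression plasmid. The feature table shows no yeast origin or centromere. In E. coli it is maintained at high copy through a ColE1/pUC-type origin and selected with ampicillin via the β-lactamase gene. Short fragments annotated as lacI, rop and bom, together with flanking T7 and SP6 promoters, are remnants of the cloning backbone and have no stated function here.

The payload is a yeast codon-optimised monomeric YPet (ymYPET), a synthetic yellow fluorescent protein. The automated annotation labels this reading frame as mVenus, which probably reflects the close similarity among Aequorea-derived yellow variants rather than a different insert. The fluorescent protein has no promoter of its own. It is preceded at its 5' end by a linker region, which provides the annealing site for the standard F5 forward tagging primer, and it is followed by the S. cerevisiae ADH1 terminator. Next to it is the selection cassette, a URA3 reading frame between the Ashbya gossypii TEF promoter and terminator. The catalogue describes this marker as CaUra3, whereas the annotation tool matched it to the S. cerevisiae URA3 protein by homology.

In use, the linker–ymYPET–terminator–marker unit is amplified with primers carrying homology to a target locus and integrated by homologous recombination. This creates an in-frame fusion expressed from the gene's native promoter, with transformants selected by uracil prototrophy. The plasmid replaces an earlier deposited version and comes from work characterising fluorescent proteins in budding yeast.
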