Addgene plasmid #168056: pFA6a-link-ymYPET-URA3
Purpose: Replaces Addgene plasmid 118460. Yeast tagging vector to create a gene fusion with yeast optimized mYPET with CaUra3 selection; Contains the linker region at the 5’ end of the FP
Depositing lab: Bas Teusink. Depositing organization: Vrije Universiteit Amsterdam. Publication: In vivo characterisation of fluorescent proteins in budding yeast. Botman D, de Groot DH, Schmidt P, Goedhart J, Teusink B. Sci Rep. 2019 Feb 19;9(1):2234. doi: 10.1038/s41598-019-38913-z. PubMed 30783202.
Backbone
  Vector backbone: pFA6a
  Vector type: Yeast Expression
  Selectable markers: URA3
Growth in bacteria
  Bacterial resistance: Ampicillin, 100 μg/mL
  Growth temperature: 37°C
  Growth strain: DH5alpha
  Copy number: High Copy
Gene/Insert
  Gene/Insert name: ymYPET
  Species: Synthetic
  Tag / fusion protein: ymYPET
  Cloning method: Restriction Enzyme; 5′ cloning site Unknown (unknown if destroyed); 3′ cloning site Unknown (unknown if destroyed)
Terms and licenses: Academic/Nonprofit Terms; Industry Terms: Not Available to Industry
Depositor comments: Contains the linker region at the 5’ end of the FP, to use with the standard F5 forward primer (GGTGACGGTGCTGGTTTA).
How to cite: pFA6a-link-ymYPET-URA3 was a gift from Bas Teusink (Addgene plasmid # 168056 ; http://n2t.net/addgene:168056 ; RRID:Addgene_168056)
